>Addgene plasmid #107286 | pMTgR2 | addgene full sequence | sequence record 205173 | Addgene NGS Result
GGGATGTGCTGCAAGGCGATTAAGTTGGGTAACGCCAGGGTTTTCCCAGTCACGACGTTGTAAAACGACG
GCCAGTGAATTAATTCGTTGCAGGACAGGATGTGGTGCCCGATGTGACTAGCTCTTTGCTGCAGGCCGTC
CTATCCTCTGGTTCCGATAAGAGACCCAGAACTCCGGCCCCCCACCGCCCACCGCCACCCCCATACATAT
GTGGTACGCAAGTAAGAGTGCCTGCGCATGCCCCATGTGCCCCACCAAGAGCTTTGCATCCCATACAAGT
CCCCAAAGTGGAGAACCGAACCAATTCTTCGCGGGCAGAACAAAAGCTTCTGCACACGTCTCCACTCGAA
TTTGGAGCCGGCCGGCGTGTGCAAAAGAGGTGAATCGAACGAAAGACCCGTGTGTAAAGCCGCGTTTCCA
AAATGTATAAAACCGAGAGCATCTGGCCAATGTGCATCAGTTGTGGTCAGCAGCAAAATCAAGTGAATCA
TCTCAGTGCAACTAAAGGGGGGATCCGATCTCAATATGAAGTTATGCATATTACTGGCCGTCGTGGCCTT
TGTTGGCCTCTCGCTCGGGAGATCTTCCCAGCTGCCCGCTCCTCAGCACCCGAAGATTCGCCTGTACAAC
GCAGAGCAGGTCCTGAGTTGGGAGCCAGTGGCCCTGAGCAATAGCACGAGGCCTGTTGTCTACCAAGTGC
AGTTTAAATACACCGACAGTAAATGGTTCACGGCCGACATCATGTCCATAGGGGTGAATTGTACACAGAT
CACAGCAACAGAGTGTGACTTCACTGCCGCCAGTCCCTCAGCAGGCTTCCCAATGGATTTCAATGTCACT
CTACGCCTTCGAGCTGAGCTGGGAGCACTCCATTCTGCCTGGGTGACAATGCCTTGGTTTCAACACTATC
GGAATGTGACTGTCGGGCCTCCAGAAAACATTGAGGTGACCCCAGGAGAAGGCTCCCTCATCATCAGGTT
CTCCTCTCCCTTTGACATCGCTGATACCTCCACGGCCTTTTTTTGTTATTATGTCCATTACTGGGAAAAA
GGAGGAATCCAACAGGTCAAAGGCCCTTTCAGAAGCAACTCCATTTCATTGGATAACTTAAAACCCTCCA
GAGTGTACTGTTTACAAGTCCAGGCACAACTGCTTTGGAACAAAAGTAACATCTTTAGAGTCGGGCATTT
AAGCAACATATCTTGCTACGAAACAATGGCAGATGCCTCCACTGAGCTTCAGCAAACCGGTCATCATCAC
CATCACCATTGAGTTTAAACCCGCTGATCAGCCTCGACTGTGCCTTCTAAGGCCTGAGCTCGCTGATCAG
CCTCGATCGAGGATCCAGACATGATAAGATACATTGATGAGTTTGGACAAACCACAACTAGAATGCAGTG
AAAAAAATGCTTTATTTGTGAAATTTGTGATGCTATTGCTTTATTTGTAACCATTATAAGCTGCAATAAA
CAAGTTAACAACAACAATTGCATTCATTTTATGTTTCAGGTTCAGGGGGAGGTGTGGGAGGTTTTTTAAA
GCAAGTAAAACCTCTACAAATGTGGTATGGCTGATTATGATCAGTCGACCTGCAGGCATGCAAGCTTGGC
GTAATCATGGTCATAGCTGTTTCCTGTGTGAAATTGTTATCCGCTCACAATTCCACACAACATACGAGCC
GGAAGCATAAAGTGTAAAGCCTGGGGTGCCTAATGAGTGAGCTAACTCACATTAATTGCGTTGCGCTCAC
TGCCCGCTTTCCAGTCGGGAAACCTGTCGTGCCAGCTGCATTAATGAATCGGCCAACGCGCGGGGAGAGG
CGGTTTGCGTATTGGGCGCTCTTCCGCTTCCTCGCTCACTGACTCGCTGCGCTCGGTCGTTCGGCTGCGG
CGAGCGGTATCAGCTCACTCAAAGGCGGTAATACGGTTATCCACAGAATCAGGGGATAACGCAGGAAAGA
ACATGTGAGCAAAAGGCCAGCAAAAGGCCAGGAACCGTAAAAAGGCCGCGTTGCTGGCGTTTTTCCATAG
GCTCCGCCCCCCTGACGAGCATCACAAAAATCGACGCTCAAGTCAGAGGTGGCGAAACCCGACAGGACTA
TAAAGATACCAGGCGTTTCCCCCTGGAAGCTCCCTCGTGCGCTCTCCTGTTCCGACCCTGCCGCTTACCG
GATACCTGTCCGCCTTTCTCCCTTCGGGAAGCGTGGCGCTTTCTCATAGCTCACGCTGTAGGTATCTCAG
TTCGGTGTAGGTCGTTCGCTCCAAGCTGGGCTGTGTGCACGAACCCCCCGTTCAGCCCGACCGCTGCGCC
TTATCCGGTAACTATCGTCTTGAGTCCAACCCGGTAAGACACGACTTATCGCCACTGGCAGCAGCCACTG
GTAACAGGATTAGCAGAGCGAGGTATGTAGGCGGTGCTACAGAGTTCTTGAAGTGGTGGCCTAACTACGG
CTACACTAGAAGAACAGTATTTGGTATCTGCGCTCTGCTGAAGCCAGTTACCTTCGGAAAAAGAGTTGGT
AGCTCTTGATCCGGCAAACAAACCACCGCTGGTAGCGGTGGTTTTTTTGTTTGCAAGCAGCAGATTACGC
GCAGAAAAAAAGGATCTCAAGAAGATCCTTTGATCTTTTCTACGGGGTCTGACGCTCAGTGGAACGAAAA
CTCACGTTAAGGGATTTTGGTCATGAGATTATCAAAAAGGATCTTCACCTAGATCCTTTTAAATTAAAAA
TGAAGTTTTAAATCAATCTAAAGTATATATGAGTAAACTTGGTCTGACAGTTACCAATGCTTAATCAGTG
AGGCACCTATCTCAGCGATCTGTCTATTTCGTTCATCCATAGTTGCCTGACTCCCCGTCGTGTAGATAAC
TACGATACGGGAGGGCTTACCATCTGGCCCCAGTGCTGCAATGATACCGCGAGACCCACGCTCACCGGCT
CCAGATTTATCAGCAATAAACCAGCCAGCCGGAAGGGCCGAGCGCAGAAGTGGTCCTGCAACTTTATCCG
CCTCCATCCAGTCTATTAATTGTTGCCGGGAAGCTAGAGTAAGTAGTTCGCCAGTTAATAGTTTGCGCAA
CGTTGTTGCCATTGCTACAGGCATCGTGGTGTCACGCTCGTCGTTTGGTATGGCTTCATTCAGCTCCGGT
TCCCAACGATCAAGGCGAGTTACATGATCCCCCATGTTGTGCAAAAAAGCGGTTAGCTCCTTCGGTCCTC
CGATCGTTGTCAGAAGTAAGTTGGCCGCAGTGTTATCACTCATGGTTATGGCAGCACTGCATAATTCTCT
TACTGTCATGCCATCCGTAAGATGCTTTTCTGTGACTGGTGAGTACTCAACCAAGTCATTCTGAGAATAG
TGTATGCGGCGACCGAGTTGCTCTTGCCCGGCGTCAATACGGGATAATACCGCGCCACATAGCAGAACTT
TAAAAGTGCTCATCATTGGAAAACGTTCTTCGGGGCGAAAACTCTCAAGGATCTTACCGCTGTTGAGATC
CAGTTCGATGTAACCCACTCGTGCACCCAACTGATCTTCAGCATCTTTTACTTTCACCAGCGTTTCTGGG
TGAGCAAAAACAGGAAGGCAAAATGCCGCAAAAAAGGGAATAAGGGCGACACGGAAATGTTGAATACTCA
TACTCTTCCTTTTTCAATATTATTGAAGCATTTATCAGGGTTATTGTCTCATGAGCGGATACATATTTGA
ATGTATTTAGAAAAATAAACAAATAGGGGTTCCGCGCACATTTCCCCGAAAAGTGCCACCTGACGTCTAA
GAAACCATTATTATCATGACATTAACCTATAAAAATAGGCGTATCACGAGGCCCTTTCGTCTCGCGCGTT
TCGGTGATGACGGTGAAAACCTCTGACACATGCAGCTCCCGGAGACGGTCACAGCTTGTCTGTAAGCGGA
TGCCGGGAGCAGACAAGCCCGTCAGGGCGCGTCAGCGGGTGTTGGCGGGTGTCGGGGCTGGCTTAACTAT
GCGGCATCAGAGCAGATTGTACTGAGAGTGCACCATATGCGGTGTGAAATACCGCACAGATGCGTAAGGA
GAAAATACCGCATCAGGCGCCATTCGCCATTCAGGCTGCGCAACTGTTGGGAAGGGCGATCGGTGCGGGC
CTCTTCGCTATTACGCCAGCTGGCGAAAGG
Features (pLannotate 1.2.2; 16 found; start..end, strand, type, name):
     82..508     +  promoter       MT promoter: Drosophila metallothionein promoter
    526..579     +  sig_peptide    BiP signal sequence: Drosophila BiP signal sequence
    586..1245    +  CDS            IFNGR2 (fragment): INGR2_HUMAN - Also known as IFNGT1 From Homo sapiens (Human).
   1342..1476    -  polyA_signal   SV40 poly(A) signal: SV40 polyadenylation signal
   1499..1583    -  CDS            large T antigen (fragment): large T antigen from SV40 (simian virus 40)
   1583..1607    +  misc_feature   MCS (fragment): pUC18/19 multiple cloning site
   1644..1660    -  protein_bind   lac operator: The lac repressor binds to the lac operator to inhibit transcription in E. coli. This inhibition can be relieved by adding lactose or isopropyl-β-D-thiogalactopyranoside (IPTG). lac repressor encoded by lacI
   1668..1698    -  promoter       lac promoter: promoter for the E. coli lac operon
   1713..1734    -  protein_bind   CAP binding site: CAP binding activates transcription in the presence of cAMP. E. coli catabolite activator protein
   1747..1839    -  CDS            lacI (fragment): lac repressor; lacI; The lac repressor binds to the lac operator to inhibit transcription in E. coli. This inhibition can be relieved by adding lactose or isopropyl-β-D-thiogalactopyranoside (IPTG).
   2022..2610    -  rep_origin     ori: high-copy-number ColE1/pMB1/pBR322/pUC origin of replication
   2781..3641    -  CDS            AmpR: β-lactamase; bla; confers resistance to ampicillin, carbenicillin, and related antibiotics
   3642..3746    -  promoter       AmpR promoter: bla
   3841..3876    +  CDS            rop (fragment): Rop protein, which maintains plasmids at low copy number; rop
   3978..4077    +  misc_feature   bom (fragment): basis of mobility region from pBR322
   4083..80      -  CDS            lacZα (fragment) (across the origin): LacZα fragment of β-galactosidase; lacZ fragment
