[The description below was written by a language model from this plasmid's Addgene catalogue record and pLannotate feature annotations shown in this document.]
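Description:
pMTgR2 is an insect-cell expression plasmid built on the Invitrogen pMT-BiP-V5-His backbone and designed for secreted production of the extracellular portion of human interferon-gamma receptor 2 (IFNGR2) in Drosophila S2 cells. The sequenced plasmid is about 4.2 kb. It is maintained in E. coli through a high-copy ColE1/pUC-type origin and an ampicillin resistance gene (β-lactamase) with its own promoter. The remaining bacterial annotations (lac promoter/operator, CAP site, and fragments of lacZα, lacI, rop and bom) are vestiges of the pUC/pBR322-derived backbone rather than functional parts of the design.

The expression cassette starts with the Drosophila metallothionein promoter, which is inducible by metal ions such as copper. It is followed by the Drosophila BiP signal sequence, which directs the nascent protein into the secretory pathway so that it is released into the culture medium. A 660 bp fragment of IFNGR2 encoding the receptor ectodomain is cloned in frame after the signal peptide between preserved restriction sites, and the record lists a C-terminal hexahistidine tag on the insert, suitable for metal-affinity purification. An SV40 polyadenylation signal lies downstream of the coding region.

The catalogue lists blasticidin as the selectable marker, but no blasticidin resistance gene appears in the feature table, so stable S2 lines would presumably depend on co-transfection with a separate selection plasmid. According to the depositor's notes, the construct was used to produce the receptor ectodomain for the crystal structure determination that addressed the basis of receptor specificity.
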