Addgene plasmid #107286: pMTgR2
Purpose: Plasmid can be used for Drosophila S2 driven secretion of extracellular part of human interferon-_ receptor 2.
Depositing lab: Bohdan Schneider. Depositing organization: Academy of Sciences of the Czech Republic. Publication: Crystal structure of human interferon-gamma receptor 2 reveals the structural basis for receptor specificity. Mikulecky P, Zahradnik J, Kolenko P, Cerny J, Charnavets T, Kolarova L, Necasova I, Pham PN, Schneider B. Acta Crystallogr D Struct Biol. 2016 Sep;72(Pt 9):1017-25. doi: 10.1107/S2059798316012237. Epub 2016 Aug 18. PubMed 27599734.
Backbone
  Vector backbone: pMT-BiP-V5-His
  Backbone manufacturer: Invitrogen
  Backbone size w/o insert (bp): 3646
  Vector type: Insect Expression
  Selectable markers: Blasticidin
Growth in bacteria
  Bacterial resistance: Ampicillin, 100 μg/mL
  Growth temperature: 37°C
  Growth strain: DH5alpha
  Copy number: High Copy
Gene/Insert
  Gene/Insert name: Interferon gamma receptor 2 (alt name: IFNgR2)
  Species: H. sapiens (human)
  Insert size (bp): 660
  Entrez Gene: IFNGR2 (a.k.a. AF-1, IFGR2, IFNGT1, IMD28)
  Promoter: Metallothionein promoter
  Tag / fusion protein: CATCATCACCATCACCATGA (C terminal on insert)
  Cloning method: Restriction Enzyme; 5′ cloning site AGATCT (not destroyed); 3′ cloning site ACCGGT (not destroyed)
  Sequencing primers: 5′ MT Forward, CATCTCAGTGCAACTAAA (Invitrogen); 3′ BGH reverse: TAGAAGGCACAGTCGAGG (ThermoFisher)
Terms and licenses: Academic/Nonprofit Terms; Industry Terms: Not Available to Industry
Depositor comments: Crystal structure of the extracellular part of receptor 2 of human interferon gamma; PDB ID 5eh1; doi: 10.1107/S2059798316012237
How to cite: pMTgR2 was a gift from Bohdan Schneider (Addgene plasmid # 107286 ; http://n2t.net/addgene:107286 ; RRID:Addgene_107286)
