>Addgene plasmid #107286 | pMTgR2 | depositor partial sequence | sequence record 202391 | IFNgR2 gene + plasmid borne sequences included in the final protein
AGATCTTCCCAGCTGCCCGCTCCTCAGCACCCGAAGATTCGCCTGTACAACGCAGAGCAGGTCCTGAGTT
GGGAGCCAGTGGCCCTGAGCAATAGCACGAGGCCTGTTGTCTACCAAGTGCAGTTTAAATACACCGACAG
TAAATGGTTCACGGCCGACATCATGTCCATAGGGGTGAATTGTACACAGATCACAGCAACAGAGTGTGAC
TTCACTGCCGCCAGTCCCTCAGCAGGCTTCCCAATGGATTTCAATGTCACTCTACGCCTTCGAGCTGAGC
TGGGAGCACTCCATTCTGCCTGGGTGACAATGCCTTGGTTTCAACACTATCGGAATGTGACTGTCGGGCC
TCCAGAAAACATTGAGGTGACCCCAGGAGAAGGCTCCCTCATCATCAGGTTCTCCTCTCCCTTTGACATC
GCTGATACCTCCACGGCCTTTTTTTGTTATTATGTCCATTACTGGGAAAAAGGAGGAATCCAACAGGTCA
AAGGCCCTTTCAGAAGCAACTCCATTTCATTGGATAACTTAAAACCCTCCAGAGTGTACTGTTTACAAGT
CCAGGCACAACTGCTTTGGAACAAAAGTAACATCTTTAGAGTCGGGCATTTAAGCAACATATCTTGCTAC
GAAACAATGGCAGATGCCTCCACTGAGCTTCAGCAAACCGGTCATCATCACCATCACCATGA
